Addgene plasmid #219892: pCfb13217
Purpose: The base plasmid of TUNEYALI for TF27
Depositing lab: Irina Borodina. Depositing organization: Danmarks Tekniske Universitet. Publication: High-throughput metabolic engineering of Yarrowia lipolytica through gene expression tuning. Jiang W, Wang S, Ahlheit D, Fumagalli T, Yang Z, Ramanathan S, Jiang X, Weber T, Dahlin J, Borodina I. Proc Natl Acad Sci U S A. 2025 Jun 10;122(23):e2426686122. doi: 10.1073/pnas.2426686122. Epub 2025 Jun 3. PubMed 40460129.
Backbone
  Vector backbone: Our own backbone
  Vector type: Yeast Expression
  Selectable markers: Hygromycin
Growth in bacteria
  Bacterial resistance: Ampicillin, 100 μg/mL
  Growth temperature: 37°C
  Growth strain: DH5alpha
  Copy number: High Copy
Gene/Insert
  Gene/Insert name: Contains gRNA targeting TF27 (YALI1_E22758g) and homologous arm matching TF27
  gRNA/shRNA sequence: AAGCAAGAGAGTTAGCGGAG
  Species: Yarrowia lipolytica
  Cloning method: Gibson Cloning
Terms and licenses: Academic/Nonprofit Terms; Industry Terms: Not Available to Industry
Depositor comments: This plasmid contains gRNA targeting TF27 (YALI1_E22758g) and homologous arm matching TF27, which can be used for library construction by inserting promoters using a golden gate or directly knocking TF27 out.
How to cite: pCfb13217 was a gift from Irina Borodina (Addgene plasmid # 219892 ; http://n2t.net/addgene:219892 ; RRID:Addgene_219892)
