[The description below was written by a language model from this plasmid's Addgene catalogue record and pLannotate feature annotations shown in this document.]
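Description:
pCfb13217 is a yeast vector for Yarrowia lipolytica, built by Gibson assembly on the depositing lab's own backbone, and serves as the base plasmid of the TUNEYALI gene expression tuning system for the transcription factor designated TF27 (YALI1_E22758g). In E. coli it is maintained at high copy through a ColE1/pUC-type origin and selected with ampicillin via a complete β-lactamase gene and its promoter. Selection in yeast relies on a hygromycin phosphotransferase coding sequence followed by a CYC1 terminator; the promoter driving this marker is not annotated in the feature table. No yeast replication element is annotated either, and the record does not say how the plasmid is maintained in Yarrowia.

The payload combines a CRISPR guide with a repair template on a single plasmid. A tRNA element lies immediately upstream of a short gap and the Streptococcus pyogenes Cas9 gRNA scaffold, an arrangement consistent with a tRNA-led guide transcript carrying the TF27-targeting spacer; Cas9 itself is not on this plasmid and must be provided separately. The homology arms matching the TF27 locus are described in the catalogue entry but not annotated, and large parts of the 7.1 kb sequence carry no features. According to the depositor, the plasmid can be used as is to knock out TF27, or promoters can be inserted by Golden Gate cloning to generate libraries that vary the gene's expression. Two minimal FRT sites in opposite orientation, along with short fragments of rrnB terminators, 5S rRNA, KanR and lacZα, are also detected; these look like backbone remnants, and the record assigns them no function.
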