Features (pLannotate 1.2.2; 14 found; start..end, strand, type, name):
    744..1765    +  CDS            HygR (fragment): aminoglycoside phosphotransferase from E. coli; aph(4)-Ia; confers resistance to hygromycin
   1767..2000    +  terminator     CYC1 terminator (fragment): S. cerevisiae CYC1; transcription terminator for CYC1
   3361..3431    +  ncRNA          tRNA: Accession: RF00005 - tRNA
   3453..3527    +  misc_RNA       gRNA scaffold: guide RNA scaffold for the Streptococcus pyogenes CRISPR/Cas9 system
   3932..3965    -  protein_bind   FRT (minimal): supports FLP-mediated excision but not integration (Turan and Bode, 2011) FLP recombinase from the Saccharomyces cerevisiae 2μ plasmid
   4009..4049    -  terminator     rrnB T1 terminator (fragment): transcription terminator T1 from the E. coli rrnB gene
   4051..4166    -  ncRNA          5S rRNA: Accession: RF00001 - 5S ribosomal RNA
   4197..4221    +  CDS            KanR (fragment): aminoglycoside phosphotransferase; aph(3')-Ia; confers resistance to kanamycin
   4251..4347    +  promoter       AmpR promoter (fragment): bla
   4350..5210    +  CDS            AmpR: β-lactamase; bla; confers resistance to ampicillin, carbenicillin, and related antibiotics
   5332..5920    +  rep_origin     ori: high-copy-number ColE1/pMB1/pBR322/pUC origin of replication
   6145..6162    +  terminator     rrnB T2 terminator (fragment): transcription terminator T2 from the E. coli rrnB gene
   6187..6206    -  CDS            lacZα (fragment): LacZα fragment of β-galactosidase; lacZ fragment
   6676..6709    +  protein_bind   FRT (minimal): supports FLP-mediated excision but not integration (Turan and Bode, 2011) FLP recombinase from the Saccharomyces cerevisiae 2μ plasmid
>Addgene plasmid #219892 | pCfb13217 | addgene full sequence | sequence record 435519 | Addgene NGS Result
CTTTCTATTTTTTCGTTTGCAAGGCTTAACAACATTGCTGTGGAGAGGGATGGGGATATGGAGGCCGCTG
GAGGGAGTCGGAGAGGCGTTTTGGAGCGGCTTGGCCTGGCGCCCAGCTCGCGAAACGCACCTAGGACCCT
TTGGCACGCCGAAATGTGCCACTTTTCAGTCTAGTAACGCCTTACCTACGTCATTCCATGCATGCATGTT
TGCGCCTTTTTTCCCTTGCCCTTGATCGCCACACAGTACAGTGCACTGTACAGTGGAGGTTTTGGGGGGG
TCTTAGATGGGAGCTAAAAGCGGCCTAGCGGTACACTAGTGGGATTGTATGGAGTGGCATGGAGCCTAGG
TGGAGCCTGACAGGACGCACGACCGGCTAGCCCGTGACAGACGATGGGTGGCTCCTGTTGTCCACCGCGT
ACAAATGTTTGGGCCAAAGTCTTGTCAGCCTTGCTTGCGAACCTAATTCCCAATTTTGTCACTTCGCACC
CCCATTGATCGAGCCCTAACCCCTGCCCATCAGGCAATCCAATTAAGCTCGCATTGTCTGCCTTGTTTAG
TTTGGCTCCTGCCCGTTTCGGCGTCCACTTGCACAAACACAAACAAGCATTATATATAAGGCTCGTCTCT
CCCTCCCAACCACACTCACTTTTTTGCCCGTCTTCCCTTGCTAACACAAAAGTCAAGAACACAAACAACC
ACCCCAACCCCCTTACACACAAGACATATCTACAGCAATGGGTAAAAAGCCTGAACTCACCGCGACGTCT
GTCGAGAAGTTTCTGATCGAAAAGTTCGACAGCGTCTCCGACCTGATGCAGCTCTCGGAGGGCGAAGAAT
CTCGTGCTTTCAGCTTCGATGTAGGAGGGCGTGGATATGTCCTGCGGGTAAATAGCTGCGCCGATGGTTT
CTACAAAGATCGTTATGTTTATCGGCACTTTGCATCGGCCGCGCTCCCGATTCCGGAAGTGCTTGACATT
GGGGAATTCAGCGAGAGCCTGACCTATTGCATCTCCCGCCGTGCACAGGGTGTCACGTTGCAAGACCTGC
CTGAAACCGAACTGCCCGCTGTTCTGCAGCCGGTCGCGGAGGCAATGGATGCCATTGCTGCGGCCGATCT
TAGCCAGACGAGCGGGTTCGGCCCATTCGGACCGCAAGGAATCGGTCAATACACTACATGGCGTGATTTC
ATATGCGCGATTGCTGATCCCCATGTGTATCACTGGCAAACTGTGATGGACGACACCGTCAGTGCGTCCG
TCGCGCAGGCTCTCGATGAGCTGATGCTTTGGGCCGAGGACTGCCCCGAAGTCCGGCACCTCGTGCACGC
GGATTTCGGCTCCAACAATGTCCTGACGGACAATGGCCGCATAACAGCGGTCATTGACTGGAGCGAGGCG
ATGTTCGGGGATTCCCAATACGAGGTCGCCAACATCTTCTTCTGGAGGCCGTGGTTGGCTTGTATGGAGC
AGCAGACGCGCTACTTCGAGCGGAGGCATCCGGAGCTTGCAGGATCGCCGCGGCTCCGGGCGTATATGCT
CCGCATTGGTCTTGACCAACTCTATCAGAGCTTGGTTGACGGCAATTTCGATGATGCAGCTTGGGCGCAG
GGTCGATGCGACGCAATCGTCCGATCCGGAGCCGGGACTGTCGGGCGTACACAAATCGCCCGCAGAAGCG
CGGCCGTCTGGACCGATGGCTGTGTAGAAGTACTCGCCGATAGTGGAAACCGACGCCCCAGCACTCGTCC
GAGGGCAAAGGAATAATCATGTAATTAGTTATGTCACGCTTACATTCACGCCCTCCCCCCACATCCGCTC
TAACCGAAAAGGAAGGAGTTAGACAACCTGAAGTCTAGGTCCCTATTTATTTTTTTATAGTTATGTTAGT
ATTAAGAACGTTATTTATATTTCAAATTTTTCTTTTTTTTCTGTACAGACGCGTGTACGCATGTAACATT
ATACTGAAAACCTTGCTTGAGAAGGTTTTGGGACGCTCGAGCAGGCTTGGAGGCGACGTGGCAGTGGCTC
GCGGGAGGATCGGCGGGAAACTCCGGGATATCCGTCGAGAGTTTACACGTGAATGGGCAGCGCAATCCGT
TGACGACGATACGACTGGCAAAGTAGCGACGATACCTGCCAGACAGGTGACATGTGCAGGCCGCACTAAC
AAGGAAACGGGCGCTGGGGGGGGCGGGCTTCTAGACTTTGCCCTTGAACAGGAATCTAGTGGGGGCTTGT
CTTTCCGCCAATGGGGGAGCGCCTGTTGAGCGACCGTGCATGCTGGAACGCCAAGTGTATGTACAGCTGG
TGGTCTCGCAGCGGTATGTGACGGGACTTACATCTCTCGTTTTTTCATGACCACGTTTTCACAGGCTCGG
AGGTACGTTAAAGTTTTGAAGGCTGCATCTGAACCGAGGTATGGGGGAGTTTGAACAGCAACAGTGTTGG
GGCTGAGGGGGCCAAGATCGGGGCAAGCAGAGGTCTTAGATCAATTGTGGGGATCCCAAAGGGCTCGTTA
TCACCTTTTTCCACCCAATTCGGGTCCCAATTGATCCACTACTGGCTTGCCCAAGTTACCCCAGAAATGC
CGCCCCGGATTTCTCCAAAAACCTAATAAGCTTCATGGAACTTGGTGGAAGTGACTTTCTACAGAGTGGA
GAGAACCGTGGACACGTGGCAATGGCGCTGACCGTGTCCCCGAGCCGAATCGACGTGAGGGGAGAACGGA
GTATCTGCGGTCATGTGACCTTCCAGAGCGGCGTCGCCAGTGTGCACGCGGTGACCCCCAGTTTGGGTCT
CTGTCACACGCATACTACCTCGGCTCTCCACATGCTGAACTTTATCTTTCGTGGGGATCATACCGAAAGT
TGCAACTACCAGGTGTATATAAAGCCTGGTAGACTCCCCCCACTTTGGACCTCATCCAACCAAGACACAC
AAAAATGGACCGACTTAACAACCTCGCCACCCAGCTCGAGCAGAACCCCGCCAATTCGTAGATAATGGAA
TACAAATGGATATCCAGAGTATACACATGGATAGTATACACTGACACGACAATTCTGTATCTCTTTATGT
TAACTACTGTGAGGCATTAAATAGAGCTTGATATATAAAATGTTACATTTCACAGTCTGAACTTTTGCAG
ATTACCTAATTTGGTAAGATATTAATTATGAACTGAAAGTTGATGGCATCCCTAAATTTGATGCAACGGA
ATGCGTGCGATAGTGAATCATTGCTAACAGATCAAGTAATCGTATCAATCGTTCCACGTCTTATCCAGAC
TCGATTTCCGCCCTAACCTAAGGAAACTGCTGAGTAATTTCGAGGTTGGTTCCTAACAAAAGCCAAGAAA
CGCGCCGATGGTTTAGTGGTAAAATCCATCGTTGCCATCGATGGGCCCCCGGTTCGATTCCGGGTCGGCG
CAAAGCAAGAGAGTTAGCGGAGGTTTTAGAGCTAGAAATAGCAAGTTAAAATAAGGCTAGTCCGTTATCA
ACTTGAAAAAGTGGCACCGAGTCGGTGGTGCTTTTTTTGTGTGGGTACGGTCTTACCTAATCACACCTGC
CCTCACATTAGGCACCAACCTAAACCCAAGCTCAACCGTCGTCGACTCAGCCCCGAAGAAGCAGGTACTC
GTGCAAATATATAACGAACAGTTTAACGGCGGCCCGGAAAAAGATTCGGTCGTCACGTGACCTACCTCCA
CCCGACTGAAGAGCTCTTCAATGCAGATTTTCGTCAAGACGCTGACCGGTAAGACCATCACGCTTGAGGT
GAGTACAACGATGGCTAGTTTAGGGGATTTCCGCCGCCCTGTGACGTAGACAGGGTGGCGTCCAAACACA
AACACACACAAACATTACTAACAACAGGTCGAGTCCTCCGACATCGCGTGCATTCGCGGCCGCATTTAAA
TCCCCACTTCAGAAGTTCCTATACTTTCTAGAGAATAGGAACTTCACTATAGAGTCGAATAAGGGCGACA
CCCCATAATTAGCCCGGGCGAAAGGCCCAGTCTTTCGACTGAGCCTTTCGTTTTATTTGATGCCTGGCAG
TTCCCTACTCTCGCATGGGGAGTCCCCACACTACCATCGGCGCTACGGCGTTTCACTTCTGAGTTCGGCA
TGGGGTCAGGTGGGACCACCGCGCTACTGCCGCCAGGCAAACAAGGGGTGTTATGAGCCATATTCAGGTA
TAAATGGGCTCGCGATAATGTTCAGAATTGGTTAATTGGTTGTAACACTGACCCCTATTTGTTTATTTTT
CTAAATACATTCAAATATGTATCCGCTCATGAGACAATAACCCTGATAAATGCTTCAATAATATTGAAAA
AGGAAGAATATGAGTATTCAACATTTCCGTGTCGCCCTTATTCCCTTTTTTGCGGCATTTTGCCTTCCTG
TTTTTGCTCACCCAGAAACGCTGGTGAAAGTAAAAGATGCTGAAGATCAGTTGGGTGCACGAGTGGGTTA
CATCGAACTGGATCTCAACAGCGGTAAGATCCTTGAGAGTTTTCGCCCCGAAGAACGTTTTCCAATGATG
AGCACTTTTAAAGTTCTGCTATGTGGCGCGGTATTATCCCGTATTGACGCCGGGCAAGAGCAACTCGGTC
GCCGCATACACTATTCTCAGAATGACTTGGTTGAGTACTCACCAGTCACAGAAAAGCATCTTACGGATGG
CATGACAGTAAGAGAATTATGCAGTGCTGCCATAACCATGAGTGATAACACTGCGGCCAACTTACTTCTG
ACAACGATCGGAGGACCGAAGGAGCTAACCGCTTTTTTGCACAACATGGGGGATCATGTAACTCGCCTTG
ATCGTTGGGAACCGGAGCTGAATGAAGCCATACCAAACGACGAGCGTGACACCACGATGCCTGTAGCGAT
GGCAACAACGTTGCGCAAACTATTAACTGGCGAACTACTTACTCTAGCTTCCCGGCAACAATTAATAGAC
TGGATGGAGGCGGATAAAGTTGCAGGACCACTTCTGCGCTCGGCCCTTCCGGCTGGCTGGTTTATTGCTG
ATAAATCCGGAGCCGGTGAGCGTGGTTCTCGCGGTATCATCGCAGCGCTGGGGCCAGATGGTAAGCCCTC
CCGTATCGTAGTTATCTACACGACGGGGAGTCAGGCAACTATGGATGAACGAAATAGACAGATCGCTGAG
ATAGGTGCCTCACTGATTAAGCATTGGTAAGCAGAGCATTACGCTGACTTGACGGGACGGCGCAAGCTCA
TGACCAAAATCCCTTAACGTGAGTTACGCGCGCGTCGTTCCACTGAGCGTCAGACCCCGTAGAAAAGATC
AAAGGATCTTCTTGAGATCCTTTTTTTCTGCGCGTAATCTGCTGCTTGCAAACAAAAAAACCACCGCTAC
CAGCGGTGGTTTGTTTGCCGGATCAAGAGCTACCAACTCTTTTTCCGAAGGTAACTGGCTTCAGCAGAGC
GCAGATACCAAATACTGTTCTTCTAGTGTAGCCGTAGTTAGCCCACCACTTCAAGAACTCTGTAGCACCG
CCTACATACCTCGCTCTGCTAATCCTGTTACCAGTGGCTGCTGCCAGTGGCGATAAGTCGTGTCTTACCG
GGTTGGACTCAAGACGATAGTTACCGGATAAGGCGCAGCGGTCGGGCTGAACGGGGGGTTCGTGCACACA
GCCCAGCTTGGAGCGAACGACCTACACCGAACTGAGATACCTACAGCGTGAGCTATGAGAAAGCGCCACG
CTTCCCGAAGGGAGAAAGGCGGACAGGTATCCGGTAAGCGGCAGGGTCGGAACAGGAGAGCGCACGAGGG
AGCTTCCAGGGGGAAACGCCTGGTATCTTTATAGTCCTGTCGGGTTTCGCCACCTCTGACTTGAGCGTCG
ATTTTTGTGATGCTCGTCAGGGGGGCGGAGCCTATGGAAAAACGCCAGCAACGCGGCCTTTTTACGGTTC
CTGGCCTTTTGCTGGCCTTTTGCTCACATGTTCTTTCCTGCGTTATCCCCTGATTCTGTGGATAACCGTA
TTACCGCCTTTGAGTGAGCTGATACCGCTCGCCGCAGCCGAACGACCGAGCGCAGCGAGTCAGTGAGCGA
GGAAGCGGAAGGCGAGAGTAGGGAACTGCCAGGCATCAAACTAAGCAGAAGGCCCCTGACGGATGGCCTT
TTTGCGTTTCTACAAACTCTTTCTGTGTTGTAAAACGACGGCCAGTCTTAAGCTCGGGCCCCCTGGGCGG
TTCTGATAACGAGTAATCGTTAATCCGCAAATAACGTAAAAACCCGCTTCGGCGGGTTTTTTTATGGGGG
GAGTTTAGGGAAAGAGCATTTGTCAGAATATTTAAGGGCGCCTGTCACTTTGCTTGATATATGAGAATTA
TTTAACCTTATAAATGAGAAAAAAGCAACGCACTTTAAATAAGATACGTTGCTTTTTCGATTGATGAACA
CCTATAATTAAACTATTCATCTATTATTTATGATTTTTTGTATATACAATATTTCTAGTTTGTTAAAGAG
AATTAAGAAAATAAATCTCGAAAATAATAAAGGGAAAATCAGTTTTTGATATCAAAATTATACATGTCAA
CGATAATACAAAATATAATACAAACTATAAGATGTTATCAGTATTTATTATGCATTTAGAATAAATTTTG
TGTCGCCCTTATTCGACTCACTATAGAAGTTCCTATTCTCTAGAAAGTATAGGAACTTCACTTCATTTTA
TTTAAATTTGCGGCCGCTATGTCTGATAAAAGGATGTAACATAGGCAAGCTGCTCGTGAGTGTTGAGTAC
GAACCTTAGATCCAAATCACCCGCACCCACGGATATACTTGCTTGAATATACAGTAGTAAGGAGTTTGGC
GCCCGTTTTTTCGAGCCCCACACGTTTCGGTGAGTATGAGCGGCGGCAGATTCGAGCGTTTCCGGTTTCC
GCGGCTGGACGAGAGCCCATGATGGGGGCTCCCACCACCAGCAATCAGGGCCCTGATTACACACCCACCT
GTAATGTCATGCTGTTCATCGTGGTTAATGCTGCTGTGTGCTGTGTGTGTGTGTTGTTTGGCGCTCATTG
TTGCGTTATGCAGCGTACACCACAATATTGGAAGCTTATTAGC
